Addgene plasmid #224763: pGEMHE:hTRAAK(Q258K)
Purpose: In vitro transcription for Oocyte expression of hTRAAK(Q258K)
Depositing lab: Dan Minor. Depositing organization: University of California, San Francisco (UCSF). Publication: Development of covalent chemogenetic K(2P) channel activators. Deal PE, Lee H, Mondal A, Lolicato M, Mendonca PRF, Black H, Jang S, El-Hilali X, Bryant C, Isacoff EY, Renslo AR, Minor DL Jr. Cell Chem Biol. 2024 Jul 18;31(7):1305-1323.e9. doi: 10.1016/j.chembiol.2024.06.006. PubMed 39029456.
Backbone
  Vector backbone: pGEMHE
  Vector type: In vitro transcription for Oocyte expression
Growth in bacteria
  Bacterial resistance: Ampicillin, 100 μg/mL
  Growth temperature: 37°C
  Growth strain: DH5alpha
  Copy number: High Copy
Gene/Insert
  Gene/Insert name: Potassium channel subfamily member 4 (alt names: KCNK4; TRAAK)
  Species: H. sapiens (human)
  Insert size (bp): 1260
  Mutation: Q258K
  Entrez Gene: KCNK4 (a.k.a. FHEIG, K2p4.1, TRAAK, TRAAK1)
  Promoter: T7
  Cloning method: Restriction Enzyme; 5′ cloning site Hind III (not destroyed); 3′ cloning site XhoI (not destroyed)
  Sequencing primers: 5′ TAATACGACTCACTATAGGG; 3′ TCGGGTGTTCTTGAGGCTGG
Terms and licenses: Academic/Nonprofit Terms; Industry Terms: Not Available to Industry
How to cite: pGEMHE:hTRAAK(Q258K) was a gift from Dan Minor (Addgene plasmid # 224763 ; http://n2t.net/addgene:224763 ; RRID:Addgene_224763)
