[The description below was written by a language model from this plasmid's Addgene catalogue record and pLannotate feature annotations shown in this document.]
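Description:
pGEMHE:hTRAAK(Q258K) is a roughly 4 kb bacterial plasmid built on the pGEMHE backbone, a vector designed for producing capped RNA by in vitro transcription for injection into Xenopus oocytes rather than for direct expression in cells. It is propagated in E. coli as a high-copy plasmid through a ColE1/pUC-type origin of replication and is selected with ampicillin via the β-lactamase gene and its native promoter. The short rop, bom, lacZα and lacI fragments picked up by the annotation are non-functional remnants of the vector's cloning history.

The payload is the human two-pore-domain (K2P) potassium channel KCNK4, also called TRAAK or K2P4.1, carrying the point mutation Q258K. The insert is recorded as 1260 bp and was cloned between HindIII and XhoI sites, both retained; the annotated KCNK4 coding region covers about 1.18 kb of it. The insert sits downstream of a bacteriophage T7 promoter and is flanked by the 5′ and 3′ untranslated regions of the Xenopus laevis major β-globin gene. This arrangement is the defining feature of pGEMHE: T7 RNA polymerase transcribes the cassette in vitro, and the globin UTRs improve stability and translation of the resulting message in the oocyte, giving robust channel expression. No epitope tags or reporters are annotated.

TRAAK is a mechanosensitive and temperature-sensitive, voltage-insensitive potassium leak channel. According to the record, the construct is used for oocyte expression of the mutant channel. It comes from work on developing covalent chemogenetic activators of K2P channels, although the specific role of the Q258K substitution is not stated.
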