Features (pLannotate 1.2.2; 12 found; start..end, strand, type, name):
    172..1032    -  CDS            AmpR: β-lactamase; bla; confers resistance to ampicillin, carbenicillin, and related antibiotics
   1033..1137    -  promoter       AmpR promoter: bla
   1232..1267    +  CDS            rop (fragment): Rop protein, which maintains plasmids at low copy number; rop
   1369..1468    +  misc_feature   bom (fragment): basis of mobility region from pBR322
   1474..1631    -  CDS            lacZα (fragment): LacZα fragment of β-galactosidase; lacZ fragment
   1634..1652    +  promoter       T7 promoter: promoter for bacteriophage T7 RNA polymerase
   1660..1677    +  misc_feature   MCS (fragment): pUC18/19 multiple cloning site
   1684..1726    +  5'UTR          Xenopus globin 5'-UTR: translational enhancer from the 5'-UTR of the major beta-globin gene of Xenopus laevis
   1847..3025    +  CDS            KCNK4: KCNK4_HUMAN - Also known as TRAAK. Experimental evidence at protein level: Swiss-Prot protein existence level 1. Voltage-insensitive potassium channel (PubMed:22282805). Channel opening is triggered by mechanical forces that deform the membrane (PubMed:22282805, PubMed:25471887, PubMed:25500157, PubMed:30290154). Channel opening is triggered by raising the intracellular pH to basic levels (By similarity). The channel is inactive at 24 degrees Celsius (in vitro); raising the temperature to 37 degrees Celsius increases the frequency of channel opening, with a further increase in channel activity
   3093..3144    +  3'UTR          Xenopus globin 3'-UTR (fragment): 3'-UTR of the major beta-globin gene of Xenopus laevis
   3145..3211    -  CDS            lacI (fragment): lac repressor; lacI; The lac repressor binds to the lac operator to inhibit transcription in E. coli. This inhibition can be relieved by adding lactose or isopropyl-β-D-thiogalactopyranoside (IPTG).
   3394..1       -  rep_origin     ori (across the origin): high-copy-number ColE1/pMB1/pBR322/pUC origin of replication
>Addgene plasmid #224763 | pGEMHE:hTRAAK(Q258K) | addgene full sequence | sequence record 445085 | Addgene NGS Result
AGAAGATCCTTTGATCTTTTCTACGGGGTCTGACGCTCAGTGGAACGAAAACTCACGTTAAGGGATTTTG
GTCATGAGATTATCAAAAAGGATCTTCACCTAGATCCTTTTAAATTAAAAATGAAGTTTTAAATCAATCT
AAAGTATATATGAGTAAACTTGGTCTGACAGTTACCAATGCTTAATCAGTGAGGCACCTATCTCAGCGAT
CTGTCTATTTCGTTCATCCATAGTTGCCTGACTCCCCGTCGTGTAGATAACTACGATACGGGAGGGCTTA
CCATCTGGCCCCAGTGCTGCAATGATACCGCGAGACCCACGCTCACCGGCTCCAGATTTATCAGCAATAA
ACCAGCCAGCCGGAAGGGCCGAGCGCAGAAGTGGTCCTGCAACTTTATCCGCCTCCATCCAGTCTATTAA
TTGTTGCCGGGAAGCTAGAGTAAGTAGTTCGCCAGTTAATAGTTTGCGCAACGTTGTTGCCATTGCTACA
GGCATCGTGGTGTCACGCTCGTCGTTTGGTATGGCTTCATTCAGCTCCGGTTCCCAACGATCAAGGCGAG
TTACATGATCCCCCATGTTGTGCAAAAAAGCGGTTAGCTCCTTCGGTCCTCCGATCGTTGTCAGAAGTAA
GTTGGCCGCAGTGTTATCACTCATGGTTATGGCAGCACTGCATAATTCTCTTACTGTCATGCCATCCGTA
AGATGCTTTTCTGTGACTGGTGAGTACTCAACCAAGTCATTCTGAGAATAGTGTATGCGGCGACCGAGTT
GCTCTTGCCCGGCGTCAATACGGGATAATACCGCGCCACATAGCAGAACTTTAAAAGTGCTCATCATTGG
AAAACGTTCTTCGGGGCGAAAACTCTCAAGGATCTTACCGCTGTTGAGATCCAGTTCGATGTAACCCACT
CGTGCACCCAACTGATCTTCAGCATCTTTTACTTTCACCAGCGTTTCTGGGTGAGCAAAAACAGGAAGGC
AAAATGCCGCAAAAAAGGGAATAAGGGCGACACGGAAATGTTGAATACTCATACTCTTCCTTTTTCAATA
TTATTGAAGCATTTATCAGGGTTATTGTCTCATGAGCGGATACATATTTGAATGTATTTAGAAAAATAAA
CAAATAGGGGTTCCGCGCACATTTCCCCGAAAAGTGCCACCTGACGTCTAAGAAACCATTATTATCATGA
CATTAACCTATAAAAATAGGCGTATCACGAGGCCCTTTCGTCTCGCGCGTTTCGGTGATGACGGTGAAAA
CCTCTGACACATGCAGCTCCCGGAGACGGTCACAGCTTGTCTGTAAGCGGATGCCGGGAGCAGACAAGCC
CGTCAGGGCGCGTCAGCGGGTGTTGGCGGGTGTCGGGGCTGGCTTAACTATGCGGCATCAGAGCAGATTG
TACTGAGAGTGCACCATATGCGGTGTGAAATACCGCACAGATGCGTAAGGAGAAAATACCGCATCAGGCG
CCATTCGCCATTCAGGCTGCGCAACTGTTGGGAAGGGCGATCGGTGCGGGCCTCTTCGCTATTACGCCAG
CTGGCGAAAGGGGGATGTGCTGCAAGGCGATTAAGTTGGGTAACGCCAGGGTTTTCCCAGTCACGACGTT
GTAAAACGACGGCCAGTGAATTGTAATACGACTCACTATAGGGCGAATTAATTCGAGCTCGGTACCCAGC
TTGCTTGTTCTTTTTGCAGAAGCTCAGAATAAACGCTCAACTTTGGCAGATCAATTCCCCGGGGATCCGA
ATTCTCTAGAGCAAGCTTATGACTACCGCTCCACAAGAACCACCCGCTCGCCCACTCCAAGCTGGCTCCG
GTGCTGGTCCTGCTCCTGGACGTGCTATGAGATCAACAACGCTCCTCGCTCTGCTGGCCCTCGTATTGCT
GTACCTCGTGTCTGGTGCTCTGGTATTCCGTGCTCTCGAACAACCACATGAACAACAGGCTCAACGTGAA
CTGGGAGAAGTCCGTGAAAAATTCCTCCGTGCCCATCCGTGTGTTTCCGATCAAGAGTTGGGATTGCTCA
TCAAGGAAGTCGCCGACGCTTTGGGAGGCGGTGCCGACCCTGAGACAAACTCCACCTCAAACTCCTCTCA
CTCTGCCTGGGATTTGGGATCTGCCTTCTTCTTCTCTGGAACCATCATCACCACTATCGGTTACGGTAAC
GTGGCACTCCGTACCGACGCCGGTAGACTGTTCTGTATTTTCTACGCCCTCGTTGGTATCCCTCTCTTCG
GAATCTTGTTGGCTGGAGTCGGAGATCGCCTCGGTTCATCATTGAGGCATGGCATCGGTCATATTGAGGC
CATTTTCTTGAAATGGCACGTGCCACCTGAATTGGTTCGTGTACTGTCCGCTATGCTGTTCCTCCTCATC
GGTTGCTTGCTCTTCGTTCTCACCCCCACTTTCGTATTCTGCTACATGGAGGACTGGTCTAAACTGGAGG
CCATCTACTTCGTGATCGTGACCCTCACTACTGTTGGATTCGGAGACTACGTTGCTGGAGCCGATCCTAG
ACAGGATTCTCCTGCCTACAAACCTTTGGTGTGGTTCTGGATTCTGTTGGGACTGGCATACTTCGCTAGT
GTGCTCACCACCATTGGCAACTGGTTGAGAGTGGTATCACGTCGTACTCGTGCTGAGATGGGAGGACTCA
CTGCTCAAGCTGCTTCATGGACCGGAACTGTGACTGCTAGAGTCACCCAACGTGCTGGACCGGCTGCTCC
ACCACCTGAAAAAGAACAACCCCTGCTGCCTCCTCCGCCTTGTCCCGCCCAACCGCTGGGACGTCCTCGT
TCTCCTTCACCTCCCGAAAAGGCACAACCACCTTCACCCCCTACTGCTTCCGCTTTGGACTACCCTTCTG
AAAACCTGGCTTTCATCGACGAATCTTCGGACACTCAATCCGAGCGTGGATGTCCATTGCCTAGGGCTCC
TAGGGGCCGTCGTAGACCCAACCCTCCCCGTAAACCTGTTAGGCCTCGTGGACCTGGTAGACCGAGAGAC
AAAGGAGTCCCTGTTTGACTCGAGTCGACGGATCCGCGGCCCGCGCATGCCCATGGTCTCTAGCTTGATC
TGGTTACCACTAAACCAGCCTCAAGAACACCCGAATGGAGTCTCTAAGCTACATAATACCAACTCCTGTC
GTGCCAGCTGCATTAATGAATCGGCCAACGCGCGGGGAGAGGCGGTTTGCGTATTGGGCGCTCTTCCGCT
TCCTCGCTCACTGACTCGCTGCGCTCGGTCGTTCGGCTGCGGCGAGCGGTATCAGCTCACTCAAAGGCGG
TAATACGGTTATCCACAGAATCAGGGGATAACGCAGGAAAGAACATGTGAGCAAAAGGCCAGCAAAAGGC
CAGGAACCGTAAAAAGGCCGCGTTGCTGGCGTTTTTCCATAGGCTCCGCCCCCCTGACGAGCATCACAAA
AATCGACGCTCAAGTCAGAGGTGGCGAAACCCGACAGGACTATAAAGATACCAGGCGTTTCCCCCTGGAA
GCTCCCTCGTGCGCTCTCCTGTTCCGACCCTGCCGCTTACCGGATACCTGTCCGCCTTTCTCCCTTCGGG
AAGCGTGGCGCTTTCTCATAGCTCACGCTGTAGGTATCTCAGTTCGGTGTAGGTCGTTCGCTCCAAGCTG
GGCTGTGTGCACGAACCCCCCGTTCAGCCCGACCGCTGCGCCTTATCCGGTAACTATCGTCTTGAGTCCA
ACCCGGTAAGACACGACTTATCGCCACTGGCAGCAGCCACTGGTAACAGGATTAGCAGAGCGAGGTATGT
AGGCGGTGCTACAGAGTTCTTGAAGTGGTGGCCTAACTACGGCTACACTAGAAGAACAGTATTTGGTATC
TGCGCTCTGCTGAAGCCAGTTACCTTCGGAAAAAGAGTTGGTAGCTCTTGATCCGGCAAACAAACCACCG
CTGGTAGCGGTGGTTTTTTTGTTTGCAAGCAGCAGATTACGCGCAGAAAAAAAGGATCTCA
